>Addgene plasmid #84543 | pU2T2-YFP | depositor full sequence | sequence record 169170 | pU2T2-YFP sequence 4661 bps
CAGGCTGGATCGGTCCCGGTGTCTTCTATGGAGGTCAAAACAGCGTGGATGGCGTCTCCAGGCGATCTGA
CGGTTCACTAAACGAGCTCTGCTTATAGGTACCTCCCTATCAGTGATAGAGATCCCTATCAGTGATAGAG
ACGGAGTACTGTCCTCCGCGGAGTACTGTCCTCCGACCGGTGTGAGTTTGGGGACCCTTGATTGTTCTTT
CTTTTTCGCTATTGAAAAATTCATGTTATATGGAGGGGGCAAAGTTTTCAGGGTGTTGTTTAGAATGGGA
AGATGTCCCTTGTATCACCATGGACCCTCATGATAATTTTGTTTCTTTCACTTTCTACTCTGTTGACAAC
CATTGTCTCCTCTTATTTTCTTTTCATTTTCTGTAACTTTTTTCGTTAAACTTTAGCTTGCATTTGTAAC
GAATTTTTAAATTCACTTTCGTTTATTTGTCAGATTGTAAGTACTTTCTCTAATCACTTTTTTTTCAAGG
CAATCAGGGTAATTATATTGTACTTCAGCACAGTTTTAGAGAACAATTGTTATAATTAAATGATAAGGTA
GAATATTTCTGCATATAAATTCTGGCTGGCGTGGAAATATTCTTATTGGTAGAAACAACTACATCCTGGT
AATCATCCTGCCTTTCTCTTTATGGTTACAATGATATACACTGTTTGAGATGAGGATAAAATACTCTGAG
TCCAAACCGGGCCCCTCTGCTAACCATGTTCATGCCTTCTTCTTTTTCCTACAGCTCCTGGGCAACGTGC
TGGTTGTTGTGCTGTCTCATCATTTTGGCAAAGAATTCACTCCTCAGGTGCAGGCTGCCTATCAGAAGGT
GGTGGCTGGTGTGGCCAATGCCCTGGCTCACAAATACCACTGAGATCGATCTTTTTCCCTCTGCCAAAAA
TTATGGGGACATCATGAAGCCCCTTGAGCATCTGACTTCTGGGTAATAAAGGAAATTTATTTTCATTGCA
ATAGTGTGTGGGAATTTTTTGTGTCTCTCACTCGGAAGGACATATGGGAGGGCAAATCATTTAAAACATC
AGAATGAGTATTTGGTTTAGAGTTTGGCAACATATGCCATATGCTGGCTGCCATGAACAAAGGTGGCTAT
AAAGAGGTCATCAGTATATGAAACAGCCCCCTGCTGTCCATTCCTTATTCCATAGAAAAGCCTTGACTTG
AGGTTAGATTTTTTTTATATTTTGTTTTGTGTTATTTTTTTCTTTAACATCCCTAAAATTTTCCTTACAT
GTTTTACTAGCCAGATTTTTCCTCCTCTCCTGACTACTCCCAGTCATAGCTGTCCCTCTTCTCTTATGAA
CTCGACTGCATTAATGAATCGGCCAACGCGCGGGGAGAGGCGGTTTGCGTATTGGGCGCTCTTCCGCTTC
CTCGCTCACTGACTCGCTGCGCTCGGTCGTTCGGCTGCGGCGAGCGGTATCAGCTCACTCAAAGGCGGTA
ATACGGTTATCCACAGAATCAGGGGATAACGCAGGAAAGAACATGTGAGCAAAAGGCCAGCAAAAGGCCA
GGAACCGTAAAAAGGCCGCGTTGCTGGCGTTTTTCCATAGGCTCCGCCCCCCTGACGAGCATCACAAAAA
TCGACGCTCAAGTCAGAGGTGGCGAAACCCGACAGGACTATAAAGATACCAGGCGTTTCCCCCTGGAAGC
TCCCTCGTGCGCTCTCCTGTTCCGACCCTGCCGCTTACCGGATACCTGTCCGCCTTTCTCCCTTCGGGAA
GCGTGGCGCTTTCTCAATGCTCACGCTGTAGGTATCTCAGTTCGGTGTAGGTCGTTCGCTCCAAGCTGGG
CTGTGTGCACGAACCCCCCGTTCAGCCCGACCGCTGCGCCTTATCCGGTAACTATCGTCTTGAGTCCAAC
CCGGTAAGACACGACTTATCGCCACTGGCAGCAGCCACTGGTAACAGGATTAGCAGAGCGAGGTATGTAG
GCGGTGCTACAGAGTTCTTGAAGTGGTGGCCTAACTACGGCTACACTAGAAGGACAGTATTTGGTATCTG
CGCTCTGCTGAAGCCAGTTACCTTCGGAAAAAGAGTTGGTAGCTCTTGATCCGGCAAACAAACCACCGCT
GGTAGCGGTGGTTTTTTTGTTTGCAAGCAGCAGATTACGCGCAGAAAAAAAGGATCTCAAGAAGATCCTT
TGATCTTTTCTACGGGGTCTGACGCTCAGTGGAACGAAAACTCACGTTAAGGGATTTTGGTCATGAGATT
ATCAAAAAGGATCTTCACCTAGATCCTTTTAAATTAAAAATGAAGTTTTAAATCAATCTAAAGTATATAT
GAGTAAACTTGGTCTGACAGTTACCAATGCTTAATCAGTGAGGCACCTATCTCAGCGATCTGTCTATTTC
GTTCATCCATAGTTGCCTGACTCCCCGTCGTGTAGATAACTACGATACGGGAGGGCTTACCATCTGGCCC
CAGTGCTGCAATGATACCGCGAGACCCACGCTCACCGGCTCCAGATTTATCAGCAATAAACCAGCCAGCC
GGAAGGGCCGAGCGCAGAAGTGGTCCTGCAACTTTATCCGCCTCCATCCAGTCTATTAATTGTTGCCGGG
AAGCTAGAGTAAGTAGTTCGCCAGTTAATAGTTTGCGCAACGTTGTTGCCATTGCTACAGGCATCGTGGT
GTCACGCTCGTCGTTTGGTATGGCTTCATTCAGCTCCGGTTCCCAACGATCAAGGCGAGTTACATGATCC
CCCATGTTGTGCAAAAAAGCGGTTAGCTCCTTCGGTCCTCCGATCGTTGTCAGAAGTAAGTTGGCCGCAG
TGTTATCACTCATGGTTATGGCAGCACTGCATAATTCTCTTACTGTCATGCCATCCGTAAGATGCTTTTC
TGTGACTGGTGAGTACTCAACCAAGTCATTCTGAGAATAGTGTATGCGGCGACCGAGTTGCTCTTGCCCG
GCGTCAATACGGGATAATACCGCGCCACATAGCAGAACTTTAAAAGTGCTCATCATTGGAAAACGTTCTT
CGGGGCGAAAACTCTCAAGGATCTTACCGCTGTTGAGATCCAGTTCGATGTAACCCACTCGTGCACCCAA
CTGATCTTCAGCATCTTTTACTTTCACCAGCGTTTCTGGGTGAGCAAAAACAGGAAGGCAAAATGCCGCA
AAAAAGGGAATAAGGGCGACACGGAAATGTTGAATACTCATACTCTTCCTTTTTCAATATTATTGAAGCA
TTTATCAGGGTTATTGTCTCATGAGCGGATACATATTTGAATGTATTTAGAAAAATAAACAAATAGGGGT
TCCGCGCACATTTCCCCGAAAAGTGCCACCTGACGTCTAAGAAACCATTATTATCATGACATTAACCTAT
AAAAATAGGCGTATCACGAGGCCCTTTCGTCTTCACTCGACGCTGGTCGAGCTGATACTTCCCGTCCGCC
AGGGGACATGCCGGCGATGCTGAAGGTCGCGCGCATTCCCGATGAAGAGGCCGGTTACCGCCTGTTGACC
TGGTGGGACGGGCAGGGCGCCGCCCGAGTCTTGCCTCGGCGGCGGGCGCTCTGCTCATGGAGCGCGCGTC
CGGGGACCTTGCACAGATAGCGTGGTCCGGCCAGACGACGAGGCTTGCAGGATCATAATCAGCCATACCA
CATTTGTAGAGGTTTTACTTGCTTTAAAAAACCTCCCACACCTCCCCCTGAACCTGAAACATAAAATGAA
TGCAATTGTTGTTGTTAACTTGTTTATTGCAGCTTATAATGGTTACAAATAAAGCAATAGCATCACAAAT
TTCACAAATAAAGCATTTTTTTCACTGCATTCTAGTTGTGGTTTGTCCAAACTCATCAATGTATCTTATC
ATGTCTGGATCCTCTAGAACTAGGTCGACAAGCTTGATATCGAATTCTTACTTGTACAGCTCGTCCATGC
CGAGAGTGATCCCGGCGGCGGTCACGAACTCCAGCAGGACCATGTGATCGCGCTTCTCGTTGGGGTCTTT
GCTCAGGGCGGACTGGTAGCTCAGGTAGTGGTTGTCGGGCAGCAGCACGGGGCCGTCGCCGATGGGGGTG
TTCTGCTGGTAGTGGTCGGCGAGCTGCACGCTGCCGTCCTCGATGTTGTGGCGGATCTTGAAGTTCACCT
TGATGCCGTTCTTCTGCTTGTCGGCCATGATATAGACGTTGTGGCTGTTGTAGTTGTACTCCAGCTTGTG
CCCCAGGATGTTGCCGTCCTCCTTGAAGTCGATGCCCTTCAGCTCGATGCGGTTCACCAGGGTGTCGCCC
TCGAACTTCACCTCGGCGCGGGTCTTGTAGTTGCCGTCGTCCTTGAAGAAGATGGTGCGCTCCTGGACGT
AGCCTTCGGGCATGGCGGACTTGAAGAAGTCGTGCTGCTTCATGTGGTCGGGGTAGCGGGCGAAGCACTG
CAGGCCGTAGCCGAAGGTGGTCACGAGGGTGGGCCAGGGCACGGGCAGCTTGCCGGTGGTGCAGATGAAC
TTCAGGGTCAGCTTGCCGTAGGTGGCATCGCCCTCGCCCTCGCCGGACACGCTGAACTTGTGGCCGTTTA
CGTCGCCGTCCAGCTCGACCAGGATGGGCACCACCCCGGTGAACAGCTCCTCGCCCTTGCTCACCATACT
AGCGCGGCCTCGACGATATCTCTAGAGCTGAGAACTTCAGG
Features (pLannotate 1.2.2; 16 found; start..end, strand, type, name):
     61..97      -  promoter       tight TRE promoter (fragment): Tet-responsive promoter PTight, consisting of seven tet operator sequences followed by the minimal CMV promoter
    104..123     +  promoter       PLtetO-1 promoter (fragment): modified phage lambda PL promoter with tet operator sites (Lutz and Bujard, 1997)
    123..141     +  promoter       PLtetO-1 promoter (fragment): modified phage lambda PL promoter with tet operator sites (Lutz and Bujard, 1997)
    182..754     +  intron         β-globin intron: intron from rabbit β-globin gene
    758..880     +  CDS            HBB: HBB_COLGU - Experimental evidence at transcript level: Swiss-Prot protein existence level 2. Involved in oxygen transport from the lung to the various peripheral tissues. From Colobus guereza (Mantled guereza) (Eastern black-and-white colobus monkey).
    955..1010    +  polyA_signal   β-globin poly(A) signal: rabbit β-globin polyadenylation signal (Gil and Proudfoot, 1987)
   1336..1389    -  CDS            lacI (fragment): lac repressor; lacI; The lac repressor binds to the lac operator to inhibit transcription in E. coli. This inhibition can be relieved by adding lactose or isopropyl-β-D-thiogalactopyranoside (IPTG).
   1572..2160    -  rep_origin     ori: high-copy-number ColE1/pMB1/pBR322/pUC origin of replication
   2331..3191    -  CDS            AmpR: β-lactamase; bla; confers resistance to ampicillin, carbenicillin, and related antibiotics
   3192..3296    -  promoter       AmpR promoter: bla
   3432..3530    +  CDS            str (fragment): STR_KLEPN - Protein inferred from homology: Swiss-Prot protein existence level 3. The aminoglycoside phosphotransferases achieve inactivation of their antibiotic substrates by phosphorylation. From Klebsiella pneumoniae.
   3533..3604    +  CDS            str (fragment): STR_KLEPN - Protein inferred from homology: Swiss-Prot protein existence level 3. The aminoglycoside phosphotransferases achieve inactivation of their antibiotic substrates by phosphorylation. From Klebsiella pneumoniae.
   3621..3704    +  CDS            large T antigen (fragment): large T antigen from SV40 (simian virus 40)
   3727..3861    +  polyA_signal   SV40 poly(A) signal: SV40 polyadenylation signal
   3875..3897    -  misc_feature   MCS (fragment): pBluescript multiple cloning site
   3898..4617    -  CDS            EYFP: enhanced YFP mammalian codon-optimized
