[The description below was written by a language model from this plasmid's Addgene catalogue record and pLannotate feature annotations shown in this document.]
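Description:
pU2T2-YFP is a mammalian expression reporter plasmid built on the Clontech pBI backbone, a vector originally designed around a bidirectional Tet-responsive promoter. It is maintained in E. coli as a high-copy plasmid through a ColE1/pUC-type origin and is selected with ampicillin via the β-lactamase gene and its native promoter. The catalogue lists a total size of 4672 bp, while the depositor's full sequence used for annotation is 4661 nt, a small discrepancy the record does not explain.

The payload is a synthetic cassette of about 950 bp, cloned between AgeI and HindIII, in which a hybrid regulatory region with four transcription factor binding sites (two Gal4-type UAS elements and two Tet operators) sits upstream of a minimal CMV promoter driving EYFP. The feature table supports this in part. It finds short tet-operator matches and a fragment of a TRE/minimal CMV promoter near the start of the sequence, and a mammalian codon-optimized EYFP coding sequence on the reverse strand. That coding sequence reads away from this region across the plasmid origin and ends at an SV40 polyadenylation signal. The UAS sites are not annotated separately. On the other side of the regulatory region lie the rabbit β-globin intron and poly(A) signal, which appear to be the remnant of the second arm of the pBI backbone; no second reporter is annotated there. The short lacI, str and large T antigen fragment hits are probably backbone remnants or incidental matches rather than functional genes.

Because the minimal promoter has little activity alone, EYFP fluorescence should depend on activators that bind the UAS and/or TetO sites. The associated publication title suggests the plasmid serves as a readout for multiplexed engineered receptors that evaluate multiple environmental ligands.
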