Addgene plasmid #84543: pU2T2-YFP
Purpose: Hybrid reporter construct with 4 transcription factor binding sites (2 UAS, 2 TetO) driving EYFP
Depositing lab: Joshua Leonard. Depositing organization: Northwestern University. Publication: Multiplexing Engineered Receptors for Multiparametric Evaluation of Environmental Ligands. Hartfield RM, Schwarz KA, Muldoon JJ, Bagheri N, Leonard JN. ACS Synth Biol. 2017 Nov 17;6(11):2042-2055. doi: 10.1021/acssynbio.6b00279. Epub 2017 Aug 23. PubMed 28771312.
Backbone
  Vector backbone: pBI
  Backbone manufacturer: Clontech
  Backbone size w/o insert (bp): 3722
  Total vector size (bp): 4672
  Vector type: Mammalian Expression
Growth in bacteria
  Bacterial resistance: Ampicillin, 100 μg/mL
  Growth temperature: 37°C
  Growth strain: NEB Stable
  Copy number: High Copy
Gene/Insert
  Gene/Insert name: U2T2-EYFP
  Species: Synthetic
  Insert size (bp): 950
  Promoter: CMV-min
  Cloning method: Restriction Enzyme; 5′ cloning site AgeI (not destroyed); 3′ cloning site HindIII (not destroyed)
  Sequencing primers: 5′ gcaatagcatcacaaatttc; 3′ cccataatttttggcagagg
Terms and licenses: Academic/Nonprofit Terms; Industry Terms: Not Available to Industry
How to cite: pU2T2-YFP was a gift from Joshua Leonard (Addgene plasmid # 84543 ; http://n2t.net/addgene:84543 ; RRID:Addgene_84543)
