>Addgene plasmid #84543 | pU2T2-YFP | addgene partial sequence | sequence record 169168 | Bglob-intron-R 5'-TTTGCCCCCTCCATATAACA-3'
ATCAAGGGTCCCCAAACTCACACCGGTCGGAGGACAGTACTCCGCGGAGGACAGTACTCCGTCTCTATCA
CTGATAGGGATCTCTATCACTGATAGGGAGGTACCTATAAGCAGAGCTCGTTTAGTGAACCGTCAGATCG
CCTGGAGACGCCATCCACGCTGTTTTGACCTCCATAGAAGACACCGGGACCGATCCAGCCTGCCTGAAGT
TCTCAGCTCTAGAGATATCGTCGAGGCCGCGCTAGTATGGTGAGCAAGGGCGAGGAGCTGTTCACCGGGG
TGGTGCCCATCCTGGTCGAGCTGGACGGCGACGTAAACGGCCACAAGTTCAGCGTGTCCGGCGAGGGCGA
GGGCGATGCCACCTACGGCAAGCTGACCCTGAAGTTCATCTGCACCACCGGCAAGCTGCCCGTGCCCTGG
CCCACCCTCGTGACCACCTTCGGCTACGGCCTGCAGTGCTTCGCCCGCTACCCCGACCACATGAAGCAGC
ACGACTTCTTCAAGTCCGCCATGCCCGAAGGCTACGTCCAGGAGCGCACCATCTTCTTCAAGGACGACGG
CAACTACAAGACCCGCGCCGAGGTGAAGTTCGAGGGCGACACCCTGGTGAACCGCATCGAGCTGAAGGGC
ATCGACTTCAAGGAGGACGGCAACATCCTGGGGCACAAGCTGGAGTACAACTACAACAGCCACAACGTCT
ATATCATGGCCGACAAGCAGAAGAACGGCATCAAGGTGAACTTCAAGATCCGCCACAACATCGAGGACGG
CAGCGTGCAGCTCGCCGACCACTACCAGCAGAACACCCCCATCGGCGACGGCCCCGTGCTGCTGCCCGAC
AACCACTACCTGAGCTACCAGT
