>Addgene plasmid #84543 | pU2T2-YFP | addgene partial sequence | sequence record 169169 | EBV-rev 5'-GTGGTTTGTCCAAACTCATC-3'
AGCTTTTACTTGTACAGCTCGTCCATGCCGAGAGTGATCCCGGCGGCGGTCACGAACTCCAGCAGGACCA
TGTGATCGCGCTTCTCGTTGGGGTCTTTGCTCAGGGCGGACTGGTAGCTCAGGTAGTGGTTGTCGGGCAG
CAGCACGGGGCCGTCGCCGATGGGGGTGTTCTGCTGGTAGTGGTCGGCGAGCTGCACGCTGCCGTCCTCG
ATGTTGTGGCGGATCTTGAAGTTCACCTTGATGCCGTTCTTCTGCTTGTCGGCCATGATATAGACGTTGT
GGCTGTTGTAGTTGTACTCCAGCTTGTGCCCCAGGATGTTGCCGTCCTCCTTGAAGTCGATGCCCTTCAG
CTCGATGCGGTTCACCAGGGTGTCGCCCTCGAACTTCACCTCGGCGCGGGTCTTGTAGTTGCCGTCGTCC
TTGAAGAAGATGGTGCGCTCCTGGACGTAGCCTTCGGGCATGGCGGACTTGAAGAAGTCGTGCTGCTTCA
TGTGGTCGGGGTAGCGGGCGAAGCACTGCAGGCCGTAGCCGAAGGTGGTCACGAGGGTGGGCCAGGGCAC
GGGCAGCTTGCCGGTGGTGCAGATGAACTTCAGGGTCAGCTTGCCGTAGGTGGCATCGCCCTCGCCCTCG
CCGGACACGCTGAACTTGTGGCCGTTTACGTCGCCGTCCAGCTCGACCAGGATGGGCACCACCCCGGTGA
ACAGCTCCTCGCCCTTGCTCACCATACTAGCGCGGCCTCGACGATATCTCTAGAGCTGAGAACTTCAGGC
AGGCTGGATCGGTCCCGGTGTCTTCTATGGAGGTCAAAACAGCGTGGATGGCGTCTCCAGGCGATCTGAC
GGTTCACTAAACGAGCTCTGCTTATAGGTACCTCCCTATCAGTGATAGAGATCCCTATCAGTGATA
